Addgene plasmid #203602: psicheck2-B4GALT3mut
Purpose: Reporter plasmid carrying B4GALT3 3'UTR with mutated miR27b target sequences.
Depositing lab: Hiroyuki Mizuguchi. Depositing organization: The University of Osaka. Publication: miR-27b targets MAIP1 to mediate lipid accumulation in cultured human and mouse hepatic cells. Sakai E, Imaizumi T, Suzuki R, Taracena-Gandara M, Fujimoto T, Sakurai F, Mizuguchi H. Commun Biol. 2023 Jun 24;6(1):669. doi: 10.1038/s42003-023-05049-w. PubMed 37355744.
Backbone
  Vector backbone: psicheck2
  Backbone manufacturer: Promega
  Backbone size w/o insert (bp): 6273
  Total vector size (bp): 6780
  Modifications to backbone: The 3'UTR (nt 1800-2330) of B4GALT3 with mutated miR-27b target sequences was inserted between XhoI and NotI in psicheck2.
  Vector type: Mammalian Expression, Luciferase
Growth in bacteria
  Bacterial resistance: Ampicillin, 100 μg/mL
  Growth temperature: 37°C
  Growth strain: DH5alpha
  Copy number: Unknown
Gene/Insert
  Gene/Insert name: beta-1,4-galactosyltransferase 3
  Species: H. sapiens (human)
  Insert size (bp): 451
  Mutation: Seed sequences in miR-27b target sequences were mutated
  GenBank ID: NM_001199873.1
  Entrez Gene: B4GALT3 (a.k.a. beta4Gal-T3)
  Cloning method: Restriction Enzyme; 5′ cloning site XhoI (not destroyed); 3′ cloning site NotI (not destroyed)
  Sequencing primers: 5′ gtggagcgcgtgctgaagaac; 3′ ccgcgaggtccgaagactc
Terms and licenses: Academic/Nonprofit Terms; Industry Terms: Not Available to Industry
How to cite: psicheck2-B4GALT3mut was a gift from Hiroyuki Mizuguchi (Addgene plasmid # 203602 ; http://n2t.net/addgene:203602 ; RRID:Addgene_203602)
