[The description below was written by a language model from this plasmid's Addgene catalogue record and pLannotate feature annotations shown in this document.]
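Description:
psicheck2-B4GALT3mut is a dual-luciferase reporter plasmid built on the Promega psiCHECK-2 backbone for transient expression in mammalian cells. It is propagated in E. coli through a high-copy ColE1/pUC-type origin and selected with ampicillin via the β-lactamase (AmpR) gene and its own promoter. The total size is about 6.8 kb.

The plasmid carries two independent luciferase cassettes. In the first, the SV40 enhancer/early promoter, followed by a chimeric β-globin/immunoglobulin intron and a T7 promoter, drives human codon-optimized Renilla luciferase (hRluc). A segment of the human B4GALT3 (beta-1,4-galactosyltransferase 3) transcript, described as 3'UTR nt 1800–2330, was inserted between the XhoI and NotI sites immediately downstream of the hRluc stop codon and ahead of a synthetic poly(A) signal, so it becomes the 3'UTR of the Renilla message. In this version the seed-matching positions of the miR-27b target sequences have been mutated. The automated annotation flags the start of the insert as matching the end of the B4GALT3 coding sequence, though it lies in the untranslated region of the reporter. The record lists the insert as 451 bp, which does not exactly match the stated nucleotide range or the size difference from the backbone. The second cassette uses the HSV TK promoter to express firefly luciferase (luc+), terminated by an SV40 poly(A) signal, and serves as an internal normalization control.

The construct is intended as the negative-control counterpart in miRNA target validation. If miR-27b represses B4GALT3 through these sites, loss of the seed matches should relieve repression of the Renilla/firefly ratio compared with a wild-type 3'UTR reporter.
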