Features (pLannotate 1.2.2; 13 found; start..end, strand, type, name):
     62..419     +  promoter       SV40 promoter: SV40 enhancer and early promoter
    489..621     +  intron         chimeric intron: chimera between introns from human β-globin and immunoglobulin heavy chain genes
    666..684     +  promoter       T7 promoter: promoter for bacteriophage T7 RNA polymerase
    694..1629    +  CDS            hRluc: Renilla luciferase human codon-optimized
   1651..1755    +  CDS            B4GALT3 (fragment): B4GT3_HUMAN - Experimental evidence at protein level: Swiss-Prot protein existence level 1. Responsible for the synthesis of complex-type N-linked oligosaccharides in many glycoproteins as well as the carbohydrate moieties of glycolipids. From Homo sapiens (Human).
   2193..2241    +  polyA_signal   poly(A) signal: synthetic polyadenylation signal
   2250..3001    +  promoter       HSV TK promoter: herpes simplex virus thymidine kinase promoter
   3037..4689    +  CDS            luciferase: firefly luciferase; luc+; enhanced luc+ version of the luciferase gene AAS38485.1 42718124.0
   4733..4854    -  polyA_signal   SV40 poly(A) signal: SV40 polyadenylation signal
   4877..4945    -  CDS            large T antigen (fragment): large T antigen from SV40 (simian virus 40)
   4987..5091    +  promoter       AmpR promoter: bla
   5092..5952    +  CDS            AmpR: β-lactamase; bla; confers resistance to ampicillin, carbenicillin, and related antibiotics
   6123..6711    +  rep_origin     ori: high-copy-number ColE1/pMB1/pBR322/pUC origin of replication
>Addgene plasmid #203602 | psicheck2-B4GALT3mut | addgene full sequence | sequence record 409682 | Addgene NGS Result
AGATCTGCGCAGCACCATGGCCTGAAATAACCTCTGAAAGAGGAACTTGGTTAGGTACCTTCTGAGGCGG
AAAGAACCAGCTGTGGAATGTGTGTCAGTTAGGGTGTGGAAAGTCCCCAGGCTCCCCAGCAGGCAGAAGT
ATGCAAAGCATGCATCTCAATTAGTCAGCAACCAGGTGTGGAAAGTCCCCAGGCTCCCCAGCAGGCAGAA
GTATGCAAAGCATGCATCTCAATTAGTCAGCAACCATAGTCCCGCCCCTAACTCCGCCCATCCCGCCCCT
AACTCCGCCCAGTTCCGCCCATTCTCCGCCCCATGGCTGACTAATTTTTTTTATTTATGCAGAGGCCGAG
GCCGCCTCGGCCTCTGAGCTATTCCAGAAGTAGTGAGGAGGCTTTTTTGGAGGCCTAGGCTTTTGCAAAA
AGCTTGATTCTTCTGACACAACAGTCTCGAACTTAAGCTGCAGAAGTTGGTCGTGAGGCACTGGGCAGGT
AAGTATCAAGGTTACAAGACAGGTTTAAGGAGACCAATAGAAACTGGGCTTGTCGAGACAGAGAAGACTC
TTGCGTTTCTGATAGGCACCTATTGGTCTTACTGACATCCACTTTGCCTTTCTCTCCACAGGTGTCCACT
CCCAGTTCAATTACAGCTCTTAAGGCTAGAGTACTTAATACGACTCACTATAGGCTAGCCACCATGGCTT
CCAAGGTGTACGACCCCGAGCAACGCAAACGCATGATCACTGGGCCTCAGTGGTGGGCTCGCTGCAAGCA
AATGAACGTGCTGGACTCCTTCATCAACTACTATGATTCCGAGAAGCACGCCGAGAACGCCGTGATTTTT
CTGCATGGTAACGCTGCCTCCAGCTACCTGTGGAGGCACGTCGTGCCTCACATCGAGCCCGTGGCTAGAT
GCATCATCCCTGATCTGATCGGAATGGGTAAGTCCGGCAAGAGCGGGAATGGCTCATATCGCCTCCTGGA
TCACTACAAGTACCTCACCGCTTGGTTCGAGCTGCTGAACCTTCCAAAGAAAATCATCTTTGTGGGCCAC
GACTGGGGGGCTTGTCTGGCCTTTCACTACTCCTACGAGCACCAAGACAAGATCAAGGCCATCGTCCATG
CTGAGAGTGTCGTGGACGTGATCGAGTCCTGGGACGAGTGGCCTGACATCGAGGAGGATATCGCCCTGAT
CAAGAGCGAAGAGGGCGAGAAAATGGTGCTTGAGAATAACTTCTTCGTCGAGACCATGCTCCCAAGCAAG
ATCATGCGGAAACTGGAGCCTGAGGAGTTCGCTGCCTACCTGGAGCCATTCAAGGAGAAGGGCGAGGTTA
GACGGCCTACCCTCTCCTGGCCTCGCGAGATCCCTCTCGTTAAGGGAGGCAAGCCCGACGTCGTCCAGAT
TGTCCGCAACTACAACGCCTACCTTCGGGCCAGCGACGATCTGCCTAAGATGTTCATCGAGTCCGACCCT
GGGTTCTTTTCCAACGCTATTGTCGAGGGAGCTAAGAAGTTCCCTAACACCGAGTTCGTGAAGGTGAAGG
GCCTCCACTTCAGCCAGGAGGACGCTCCAGATGAAATGGGTAAGTACATCAAGAGCTTCGTGGAGCGCGT
GCTGAAGAACGAGCAGTAATTCTAGGCGATCGCTCGAGCACCTGGTTCCTCCCAAGCCTTCCGTCAAGAG
ATGCTGCAACGCCGGCCCCCAGCCAGGCCTGGGCCTCTATCTACTGCCAACCACACAGCCCTCCGAGGTT
CACACTGACTCCTCCTTCCTGTCTACCTTAATCATGAAACCGAATTCATGGGGTTGTATTCTCCCCACCC
TCAGCTCCTCACTGTTCTCAGAGGGATGTGAGGGAACTGAACTCTGGTGCCGTGCTAGGGGGTAGGGGCC
TCTCCCTCACTGCTGGACTGGAGCTGGGCTCCTGTAGACCTGAGGGGTCCCTCTCTCTAGGGTCTCCTGT
AGGGCTTATGATTATAAATCCTTGATGTCATGATTTTATGTGACGATTCCTAGGAGTCCCTGCCCCTAGA
GTAGGAGCAGGGCTGGACCCCAAGCCCCTCCCTCTTCCATGGAGAGAAGAGTGATCTGGCTTCTCCTCGG
ACCTTTATAAATATTTATTCTATTTATGGTTCCCGGGAAGTTGTTTGGTGAAGGAAGCCCCTCCCTGGGC
ATTTTCTGCGGCCGCTGGCCGCAATAAAATATCTTTATTTTCATTACATCTGTGTGTTGGTTTTTTGTGT
GAGGATCTAAATGAGTCTTCGGACCTCGCGGGGGCCGCTTAAGCGGTGGTTAGGGTTTGTCTGACGCGGG
GGGAGGGGGAAGGAACGAAACACTCTCATTCGGAGGCGGCTCGGGGTTTGGTCTTGGTGGCCACGGGCAC
GCAGAAGAGCGCCGCGATCCTCTTAAGCACCCCCCCGCCCTCCGTGGAGGCGGGGGTTTGGTCGGCGGGT
GGTAACTGGCGGGCCGCTGACTCGGGCGGGTCGCGCGCCCCAGAGTGTGACCTTTTCGGTCTGCTCGCAG
ACCCCCGGGCGGCGCCGCCGCGGCGGCGACGGGCTCGCTGGGTCCTAGGCTCCATGGGGACCGTATACGT
GGACAGGCTCTGGAGCATCCGCACGACTGCGGTGATATTACCGGAGACCTTCTGCGGGACGAGCCGGGTC
ACGCGGCTGACGCGGAGCGTCCGTTGGGCGACAAACACCAGGACGGGGCACAGGTACACTATCTTGTCAC
CCGGAGGCGCGAGGGACTGCAGGAGCTTCAGGGAGTGGCGCAGCTGCTTCATCCCCGTGGCCCGTTGCTC
GCGTTTGCTGGCGGTGTCCCCGGAAGAAATATATTTGCATGTCTTTAGTTCTATGATGACACAAACCCCG
CCCAGCGTCTTGTCATTGGCGAATTCGAACACGCAGATGCAGTCGGGGCGGCGCGGTCCCAGGTCCACTT
CGCATATTAAGGTGACGCGTGTGGCCTCGAACACCGAGCGACCCTGCAGCGACCCGCTTAAAAGCTTGGC
ATTCCGGTACTGTTGGTAAAGCCACCATGGCCGATGCTAAGAACATTAAGAAGGGCCCTGCTCCCTTCTA
CCCTCTGGAGGATGGCACCGCTGGCGAGCAGCTGCACAAGGCCATGAAGAGGTATGCCCTGGTGCCTGGC
ACCATTGCCTTCACCGATGCCCACATTGAGGTGGACATCACCTATGCCGAGTACTTCGAGATGTCTGTGC
GCCTGGCCGAGGCCATGAAGAGGTACGGCCTGAACACCAACCACCGCATCGTGGTGTGCTCTGAGAACTC
TCTGCAGTTCTTCATGCCAGTGCTGGGCGCCCTGTTCATCGGAGTGGCCGTGGCCCCTGCTAACGACATT
TACAACGAGCGCGAGCTGCTGAACAGCATGGGCATTTCTCAGCCTACCGTGGTGTTCGTGTCTAAGAAGG
GCCTGCAGAAGATCCTGAACGTGCAGAAGAAGCTGCCTATCATCCAGAAGATCATCATCATGGACTCTAA
GACCGACTACCAGGGCTTCCAGAGCATGTACACATTCGTGACATCTCATCTGCCTCCTGGCTTCAACGAG
TACGACTTCGTGCCAGAGTCTTTCGACAGGGACAAAACCATTGCCCTGATCATGAACAGCTCTGGGTCTA
CCGGCCTGCCTAAGGGCGTGGCCCTGCCTCATCGCACCGCCTGTGTGCGCTTCTCTCACGCCCGCGACCC
TATTTTCGGCAACCAGATCATCCCCGACACCGCTATTCTGAGCGTGGTGCCATTCCACCACGGCTTCGGC
ATGTTCACCACCCTGGGCTACCTGATTTGCGGCTTTCGGGTGGTGCTGATGTACCGCTTCGAGGAGGAGC
TGTTCCTGCGCAGCCTGCAAGACTACAAAATTCAGTCTGCCCTGCTGGTGCCAACCCTGTTCAGCTTCTT
CGCTAAGAGCACCCTGATCGACAAGTACGACCTGTCTAACCTGCACGAGATTGCCTCTGGCGGCGCCCCA
CTGTCTAAGGAGGTGGGCGAAGCCGTGGCCAAGCGCTTTCATCTGCCAGGCATCCGCCAGGGCTACGGCC
TGACCGAGACAACCAGCGCCATTCTGATTACCCCAGAGGGCGACGACAAGCCTGGCGCCGTGGGCAAGGT
GGTGCCATTCTTCGAGGCCAAGGTGGTGGACCTGGACACCGGCAAGACCCTGGGAGTGAACCAGCGCGGC
GAGCTGTGTGTGCGCGGCCCTATGATTATGTCCGGCTACGTGAATAACCCTGAGGCCACAAACGCCCTGA
TCGACAAGGACGGCTGGCTGCACTCTGGCGACATTGCCTACTGGGACGAGGACGAGCACTTCTTCATCGT
GGACCGCCTGAAGTCTCTGATCAAGTACAAGGGCTACCAGGTGGCCCCAGCCGAGCTGGAGTCTATCCTG
CTGCAGCACCCTAACATTTTCGACGCCGGAGTGGCCGGCCTGCCCGACGACGATGCCGGCGAGCTGCCTG
CCGCCGTCGTCGTGCTGGAACACGGCAAGACCATGACCGAGAAGGAGATCGTGGACTATGTGGCCAGCCA
GGTGACAACCGCCAAGAAGCTGCGCGGCGGAGTGGTGTTCGTGGACGAGGTGCCCAAGGGCCTGACCGGC
AAGCTGGACGCCCGCAAGATCCGCGAGATCCTGATCAAGGCTAAGAAAGGCGGCAAGATCGCCGTGTAAT
AATTCTAGAGTCGGGGCGGCCGGCCGCTTCGAGCAGACATGATAAGATACATTGATGAGTTTGGACAAAC
CACAACTAGAATGCAGTGAAAAAAATGCTTTATTTGTGAAATTTGTGATGCTATTGCTTTATTTGTAACC
ATTATAAGCTGCAATAAACAAGTTAACAACAACAATTGCATTCATTTTATGTTTCAGGTTCAGGGGGAGG
TGTGGGAGGTTTTTTAAAGCAAGTAAAACCTCTACAAATGTGGTAAAATCGATAAGGATCCAGGTGGCAC
TTTTCGGGGAAATGTGCGCGGAACCCCTATTTGTTTATTTTTCTAAATACATTCAAATATGTATCCGCTC
ATGAGACAATAACCCTGATAAATGCTTCAATAATATTGAAAAAGGAAGAGTATGAGTATTCAACATTTCC
GTGTCGCCCTTATTCCCTTTTTTGCGGCATTTTGCCTTCCTGTTTTTGCTCACCCAGAAACGCTGGTGAA
AGTAAAAGATGCTGAAGATCAGTTGGGTGCACGAGTGGGTTACATCGAACTGGATCTCAACAGCGGTAAG
ATCCTTGAGAGTTTTCGCCCCGAAGAACGTTTTCCAATGATGAGCACTTTTAAAGTTCTGCTATGTGGCG
CGGTATTATCCCGTATTGACGCCGGGCAAGAGCAACTCGGTCGCCGCATACACTATTCTCAGAATGACTT
GGTTGAGTACTCACCAGTCACAGAAAAGCATCTTACGGATGGCATGACAGTAAGAGAATTATGCAGTGCT
GCCATAACCATGAGTGATAACACTGCGGCCAACTTACTTCTGACAACGATCGGAGGACCGAAGGAGCTAA
CCGCTTTTTTGCACAACATGGGGGATCATGTAACTCGCCTTGATCGTTGGGAACCGGAGCTGAATGAAGC
CATACCAAACGACGAGCGTGACACCACGATGCCTGTAGCAATGGCAACAACGTTGCGCAAACTATTAACT
GGCGAACTACTTACTCTAGCTTCCCGGCAACAATTAATAGACTGGATGGAGGCGGATAAAGTTGCAGGAC
CACTTCTGCGCTCGGCCCTTCCGGCTGGCTGGTTTATTGCTGATAAATCTGGAGCCGGTGAGCGTGGGTC
TCGCGGTATCATTGCAGCACTGGGGCCAGATGGTAAGCCCTCCCGTATCGTAGTTATCTACACGACGGGG
AGTCAGGCAACTATGGATGAACGAAATAGACAGATCGCTGAGATAGGTGCCTCACTGATTAAGCATTGGT
AACTGTCAGACCAAGTTTACTCATATATACTTTAGATTGATTTAAAACTTCATTTTTAATTTAAAAGGAT
CTAGGTGAAGATCCTTTTTGATAATCTCATGACCAAAATCCCTTAACGTGAGTTTTCGTTCCACTGAGCG
TCAGACCCCGTAGAAAAGATCAAAGGATCTTCTTGAGATCCTTTTTTTCTGCGCGTAATCTGCTGCTTGC
AAACAAAAAAACCACCGCTACCAGCGGTGGTTTGTTTGCCGGATCAAGAGCTACCAACTCTTTTTCCGAA
GGTAACTGGCTTCAGCAGAGCGCAGATACCAAATACTGTTCTTCTAGTGTAGCCGTAGTTAGGCCACCAC
TTCAAGAACTCTGTAGCACCGCCTACATACCTCGCTCTGCTAATCCTGTTACCAGTGGCTGCTGCCAGTG
GCGATAAGTCGTGTCTTACCGGGTTGGACTCAAGACGATAGTTACCGGATAAGGCGCAGCGGTCGGGCTG
AACGGGGGGTTCGTGCACACAGCCCAGCTTGGAGCGAACGACCTACACCGAACTGAGATACCTACAGCGT
GAGCTATGAGAAAGCGCCACGCTTCCCGAAGGGAGAAAGGCGGACAGGTATCCGGTAAGCGGCAGGGTCG
GAACAGGAGAGCGCACGAGGGAGCTTCCAGGGGGAAACGCCTGGTATCTTTATAGTCCTGTCGGGTTTCG
CCACCTCTGACTTGAGCGTCGATTTTTGTGATGCTCGTCAGGGGGGCGGAGCCTATGGAAAAACGCCAGC
AACGCGGCCTTTTTACGGTTCCTGGCCTTTTGCTGGCCTTTTGCTCACATGGCTCGAC
